Addgene plasmid #55589: mTurquoise-Zyxin-6
Purpose: Localization: Focal Adhesions, Excitation: 434, Emission: 474
Depositing lab: Michael Davidson. Depositing organization: Florida State University, Tallahassee.
Backbone
  Vector backbone: mTurquoise
  Backbone size w/o insert (bp): 4750
  Vector type: Mammalian Expression
  Selectable markers: Neomycin (select with G418)
Growth in bacteria
  Bacterial resistance: Kanamycin, 50 μg/mL
  Growth temperature: 37°C
  Growth strain: DH5alpha
  Copy number: High Copy
Gene/Insert
  Gene/Insert name: Zyxin (alt name: NM_003461)
  Species: H. sapiens (human)
  Entrez Gene: ZYX (a.k.a. ESP-2, HED-2)
  Promoter: CMV
  Tag / fusion protein: mTurquoise (C terminal on backbone)
  Cloning method: Unknown
  Sequencing primers: 5′ CMV-F; 3′ SV40pA-R
Terms and licenses: Academic/Nonprofit Terms; Industry Terms
Depositor comments: . Excitation = 434; Emission = 474
How to cite: mTurquoise-Zyxin-6 was a gift from Michael Davidson (Addgene plasmid # 55589 ; http://n2t.net/addgene:55589 ; RRID:Addgene_55589)
