[The description below was written by a language model from this plasmid's Addgene catalogue record.]
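Description:
mTurquoise-Zyxin-6 is a mammalian expression plasmid that produces human zyxin (ZYX) fused to the cyan fluorescent protein mTurquoise. It is built on an mTurquoise backbone recorded as about 4.75 kb without the insert. The plasmid is maintained in E. coli as a high-copy plasmid under kanamycin selection, and it carries a neomycin resistance marker so that transfected mammalian cells can be selected with G418. The record gives no feature table, so the origin of replication and the promoters driving the resistance marker are not specified. The listed 3′ sequencing primer suggests that an SV40 polyadenylation signal lies downstream of the fusion.

Expression of the fusion is driven by the CMV promoter, a strong constitutive promoter in most mammalian cell lines. The mTurquoise tag is recorded as C-terminal and supplied by the backbone, so zyxin sits upstream and the fluorescent protein follows it. The "6" in the name may refer to the linker between the two parts, but the record does not explain it, and the cloning method is listed as unknown.

Zyxin is a component of focal adhesions, and the stated purpose of the construct is to label these structures. The fusion therefore serves as a focal adhesion localization marker for fluorescence microscopy, with recorded excitation at 434 nm and emission at 474 nm. This cyan signal can generally be combined with spectrally distinct fluorescent proteins in multicolour imaging of transfected cells.
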