>Addgene plasmid #55589 | mTurquoise-Zyxin-6 | depositor partial sequence | sequence record 85996 | insert sequence
ACGTCAGATCCGCTAGCGCTACCGGACTCAGATCTCGAGCTCAAGCTTCGAATTCCATGGCGGCCCCCCG
CCCGTCTCCCGCGATCCCCGTTTCGGTCTCGGCTCCGGCTTTTTACGCCCCGCAGAAGAAGTTCGGCCCT
GTGGTGGCCCCAAAGCCCAAAGTGAATCCCTTCCGGCCCAGGGACAGCGAGCCTCCCCCGGCACCCGGGG
CCCAGCGCGCACAGATGGGCCGGGTGGGCGATATTCCCCCGCCGCCCCCGGAAGACTTTCCCCTGCCTCC
ACCTCCCCTTGCTGGGGATGGCGACGATGCAGAGGGTGCTCTGGGAGGTGCCTTCCCGCCGCCCCCTCCC
CCGATCGAGGAATCATTTCCCCCTGCGCCTCTGGAGGAGGAGATCTTCCCTTCCCCGCCGCCTCCTCCGG
AGGAGGAGGGAGGGCCTGAGGCCCCCATACCGCCCCCACCACAGCCCAGGGAGAAGGTGAGCAGTATTGA
TTTGGAGATCGACTCTCTGTCCTCACTGCTGGATGACATGACCAAGAATGATCCTTTCAAAGCCCGGGTG
TCATCTGGATATGTGCCCCCACCAGTGGCCACTCCATTCAGTTCCAAGTCCAGTACCAAGCCTGCAGCCG
GGGGCACAGCACCCCTGCCTCCTTGGAAGTCCCCTTCCAGCTCCCAGCCTCTGCCCCAGGTTCCGGCTCC
GGCTCAGAGCCAGACACAGTTCCATGTTCAGCCCCAGCCCCAGCCCAAGCCTCAGGTCCAACTCCATGTC
CAGTCCCAGACCCAGCCTGTGTCTTTGGCTAACACCCAGCCCCGAGGGCCCCCAGCCTCATCTCCGGCTC
CAGCCCCTAAGTTTTCTCCAGTGACTCCTAAGTTTACTCCTGTGGCTTCCAAGTTCAGTCCTGGAGCCCC
AGGTGGATCTGGGTCACAACCAAATCAAAAATTGGGGCACCCCGAAGCTCTTTCTGCTGGCACAGGCTCC
CCTCAACCTCCCAGCTTCACCTATGCCCAGCAGAGGGAGAAGCCCCGAGTGCAGGAGAAGCAGCACCCCG
TGCCCCCACCGGCTCAGAACCAAAACCAGGTGCGCTCCCCTGGGGCCCCAGGGCCCCTGACTCTGAAGGA
GGTGGAGGAGCTGGAGCAGCTGACCCAGCAGCTAATGCAGGACATGGAGCATCCTCAGAGGCAGAATGTG
GCTGTCAACGAACTCTGCGGCCGATGCCATCAACCCCTGGCCCGGGCGCAGCCAGCCGTCCGCGCTCTAG
GGCAGCTGTTCCACATCGCCTGCTTCACCTGCCACCAGTGTGCGCAGCAGCTCCAGGGCCAGCAGTTCTA
CAGTCTGGAGGGGGCGCCGTACTGCGAGGGCTGTTACACTGACACCCTGGAGAAGTGTAACACCTGCGGG
GAGCCCATCACTGACCGCATGCTGAGGGCCACGGGCAAGGCCTATCACCCGCACTGCTTCACCTGTGTGG
TCTGCGCCCGCCCCCTGGAGGGCACCTCCTTCATCGTGGACCAGGCCAACCGGCCCCACTGTGTCCCCGA
CTACCACAAGCAGTACGCCCCGAGGTGCTCCGTCTGCTCTGAGCCCATCATGCCTGAGCCTGGCCGAGAT
GAGACTGTGCGAGTGGTCGCCCTGGACAAGAACTTCCACATGAAGTGTTACAAGTGTGAGGACTGCGGGA
AGCCCCTGTCGATTGAGGCAGATGACAATGGCTGCTTCCCCCTGGACGGTCACGTGCTCTGTCGGAAGTG
CCACACTGCTAGAGCCCAGACGGATCCACCGGTCGCCACCATGGTGAGCAAGGGCGAGGAGCTGTTCACC
GGGGTGGTGCCCATCCTGGTCGAGCTGGACGGCGACGTAAACGGCCACAAGTTCAGCGTGTCCGGCGAGG
GCGAGGGCGATGCCACCTACGGCAAGCTGACCCTGAAGTTCATCTGCACCACCGGCAAGCTGCCCGTGCC
CTGGCCCACCCTCGTGACCACCCTGTCCTGGGGCGTGCAGTGCTTCGCCCGCTACCCCGACCACATGAAG
CAGCACGACTTCTTCAAGTCCGCCATGCCCGAAGGCTACGTCCAGGAGCGCACCATCTTCTTCAAGGACG
ACGGCAACTACAAGACCCGCGCCGAGGTGAAGTTCGAGGGCGACACCCTGGTGAACCGCATCGAGCTGAA
GGGCATCGACTTCAAGGAGGACGGCAACATCCTGGGGCACAAGCTGGAGTACAACTACATCAGCGACAAC
GTCTATATCACCGCCGACAAGCAGAAGAACGGCATCAAGGCCAACTTCAAGATCCGCCACAACATCGAGG
ACGGCGGCGTGCAGCTCGCCGACCACTACCAGCAGAACACCCCCATCGGCGACGGCCCCGTGCTGCTGCC
CGACAACCACTACCTGAGCACCCAGTCCAAGCTGAGCAAAGACCCCAACGAGAAGCGCGATCACATGGTC
CTGCTGGAGTTCGTGACCGCCGCCGGGATCACTCTCGGCATGGACGAGCTGTACAAGTAAAGCGGCCGCG
ACTCTAGATCATAATCAGCCATACCACATT
