>Addgene plasmid #55589 | mTurquoise-Zyxin-6 | addgene partial sequence | sequence record 101883 | C-ter-GFP 5'-CTCCTCGCCCTTGCTCAC-3'
TCTAGCAGTGTGGCACTTCCGACAGAGCACGTGACCGTCCAGGGGGAAGCAGCCATTGTCATCTGCCTCA
ATCGACAGGGGCTTCCCGCAGTCCTCACACTTGTAACACTTCATGTGGAAGTTCTTGTCCAGGGCGACCA
CTCGCACAGTCTCATCTCGGCCAGGCTCAGGCATGATGGGCTCAGAGCAGACGGAGCACCTCGGGGCGTA
CTGCTTGTGGTAGTCGGGGACACAGTGGGGCCGGTTGGCCTGGTCCACGATGAAGGAGGTGCCCTCCAGG
GGGCGGGCGCAGACCACACAGGTGAAGCAGTGCGGGTGATAGGCCTTGCCCGTGGCCCTCAGCATGCGGT
CAGTGATGGGCTCCCCGCAGGTGTTACACTTCTCCAGGGTGTCAGTGTAACAGCCCTCGCAGTACGGCGC
CCCCTCCAGACTGTAGAACTGCTGGCCCTGGAGCTGCTGCGCACACTGGTGGCAGGTGAAGCAGGCGATG
TGGAACAGCTGCCCTAGAGCGCGGACGGCTGGCTGCGCCCGGGCCAGGGGTTGATGGCATCGGCCGCAGA
GTTCGTTGACAGCCACATTCTGCCTCTGAGGATGCTCCATGTCCTGCATTAGCTGCTGGGTCAGCTGCTC
CAGCTCCTCCACCTCCTTCAGAGTCAGGGGCCCTGGGGCCCCAGGGGAGCGCACCTGGTTTTGGTTCTGA
GCCGGTGGGGGCACGGGGTGCTGCTTCTCCTGCACTCGGGGCTTCTCCCTCTGCTGGGCATAGGTGAAGC
TGGGAGGTTGAGGGGAGCCTGTGCCAGCAGAAAGAGCTTCGGGGTGCCCCAATTTTTGATTTGGTTGTGA
CCCAGATCCACCTGGGGCTCCAGGACTGAACTTGGAAGCCACAGGAGTAAACTTA
